Addgene plasmid #147146: pAc5.1B-lambdaN-HA-CeAIN2-W390A_O
Purpose: Insect Expression of CeAIN2-W390A
Depositing lab: Elisa Izaurralde. Depositing organization: Max Planck Institute for Developmental Biology. Publication: The Caenorhabditis elegans GW182 protein AIN-1 interacts with PAB-1 and subunits of the PAN2-PAN3 and CCR4-NOT deadenylase complexes. Kuzuoglu-Ozturk D, Huntzinger E, Schmidt S, Izaurralde E. Nucleic Acids Res. 2012 Jul;40(12):5651-65. doi: 10.1093/nar/gks218. Epub 2012 Mar 7. PubMed 22402495.
Backbone
  Vector backbone: Unknown
  Vector type: Insect Expression
Growth in bacteria
  Bacterial resistance: Ampicillin, 100 μg/mL
  Growth temperature: 37°C
  Growth strain: DH5alpha
  Copy number: Low Copy
Gene/Insert
  Gene/Insert name: CeAIN2-W390A
  Species: C. elegans (nematode)
  Mutation: Deletion of 2 AA SD at position 378-379 compared to the sequence given by NCBI: AF000196.1
  Cloning method: Unknown
Terms and licenses: Academic/Nonprofit Terms; Industry Terms: Not Available to Industry
Depositor comments: Plasmids from this collection were made available to the research community and donated after the lab closed. Please note that the sequence provided by the depositing laboratory may be theoretical/predicted or based on Sanger sequencing results. There may be discrepancies between sequencing results obtained by Addgene and the depositor sequence. If an Addgene verified sequence is not available, please contact before placing your order to request that our lab fully sequence the plasmid.
How to cite: pAc5.1B-lambdaN-HA-CeAIN2-W390A_O was a gift from Elisa Izaurralde (Addgene plasmid # 147146 ; http://n2t.net/addgene:147146 ; RRID:Addgene_147146)
