[The description below was written by a language model from this plasmid's Addgene catalogue record and pLannotate feature annotations shown in this document.]
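Description:
pAc5.1B-lambdaN-HA-CeAIN2-W390A_O is a 7.6 kb insect-cell expression plasmid. The catalogue lists its backbone as unknown, although the name and annotated parts point to a pAc5.1-type vector. It is propagated in E. coli through a ColE1/pUC-family origin and selected with ampicillin via the β-lactamase gene and its own promoter. The repository lists the plasmid as low copy even though the origin is annotated as a high-copy type. Short fragments annotated as tetracycline resistance and SV40 large T antigen appear to be non-functional backbone remnants.

Expression is driven by the Drosophila melanogaster actin 5C promoter, a strong constitutive promoter for cultured fly cells, and terminated by an SV40 polyadenylation signal. Directly downstream of the promoter lie a short fragment of the bacteriophage lambda N protein and a single HA epitope (annotated as a fragment of 3xHA). These are followed by an unannotated stretch of about 2.2 kb that corresponds to the insert, C. elegans AIN-2, a GW182-family protein. The insert carries the W390A substitution, and the record also notes that two residues (SD, positions 378–379) are missing relative to the reference sequence. A V5 tag from the vector lies downstream, but the record does not indicate whether it is translated in frame with the insert.

The lambda N peptide binds BoxB RNA hairpins, so such fusions are generally used in tethering assays, where the protein is recruited to a BoxB-containing reporter mRNA to test its effect on that transcript. The HA tag allows detection or immunoprecipitation. The associated study examined GW182 protein interactions with PAB-1 and the PAN2-PAN3 and CCR4-NOT deadenylase complexes. The W390A mutant probably tests the role of that tryptophan, though the record gives only insect expression as the purpose.
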