Features (pLannotate 1.2.2; 10 found; start..end, strand, type, name):
     56..2568    +  promoter       Ac5 promoter: Drosophila melanogaster actin 5C promoter
   2588..2653    +  CDS            N (fragment): REGN_LAMBD - Experimental evidence at protein level: Swiss-Prot protein existence level 1. Plays a role as a transcriptional antitermination factor that allows the virus to initiate its lytic phase. Activates expression of the delayed viral early genes by modifying host RNA polymerase (RNAP) into a form that is resistant to termination signals. This antitermination function requires the host NusA protein which serves to stabilize the interaction between antitermination protein N and host RNA polymerase. From Escherichia phage lambda (Bacteriophage lambda).
   2678..2704    +  CDS            3xHA (fragment): three tandem HA epitope tags
   4893..4934    +  CDS            V5 tag: epitope tag from simian virus 5
   5034..5168    -  polyA_signal   SV40 poly(A) signal: SV40 polyadenylation signal
   5191..5275    -  CDS            large T antigen (fragment): large T antigen from SV40 (simian virus 40)
   5276..5746    +  CDS            TcR (fragment): tetracycline efflux protein; tet; confers resistance to tetracycline
   5790..6378    -  rep_origin     ori: high-copy-number ColE1/pMB1/pBR322/pUC origin of replication
   6549..7409    -  CDS            AmpR: β-lactamase; bla; confers resistance to ampicillin, carbenicillin, and related antibiotics
   7410..7514    -  promoter       AmpR promoter: bla
>Addgene plasmid #147146 | pAc5.1B-lambdaN-HA-CeAIN2-W390A_O | depositor full sequence | sequence record 289593 | Full Sequence
CTTCAAGGAATTAATTCTATATTCTAAAAACACAAATGATACTTCTAAAAAAAATCATGAATGGCATCAA
CTCTGAATCAAATCTTTGCAGATGCACCTACTTCTCATTTCCACTGTCACATCATTTTTCCAGATCTCGC
TGCCTGTTATGTGGCCCACAAACCAAGACACGTTTTATGGCCATTAAAGCTGGCTGATCGTCGCCAAACA
CCAAATACATATCAATATGTACATTCGAGAAAGAAGCGATCAAAGAAGCGTCTTCGGGCGAGTAGGAGAA
TGCGGAGGAGAAGGAGAACGAGCTGATCTAGTATCTCTCCACAATCCAATGCCAACTGACCAACTGGCCA
TATTCGGAGCAATTTGAAGCCAATTTCCATCGCCTGGCGATCGCTCCATTCTTGGCTATATGTTTTTCAC
CGTTCCCGGGGCCATTTTCAAAGACTCGTCGGTAAGATAAGATTGTGTCACTCGCTGTCTCTCTTCATTT
GTCGAAGAATGCTGAGGAATTTCGCGATGACGTCGGCGAGTATTTTGAAGAATGAGAATAATTTGTATTT
ATACGAAAATCAGTTAGTGGAATTTTCTACAAAAACATGTTATCTATAGATAATTTTGTTGCAAAATATG
TTGACTATGACAAAGATTGTATGTATATACCTTTAATGTATTCTCATTTTCTTATGTATTTATAATGGCA
ATGATGATACTGATGATATTTTAAGATGATGCCAGACCACAGGCTGATTTCTGCGTCTTTTGCCGAACGC
AGTGCATGTGCGGTTGTTGTTTTTTGGAATAGTTTCAATTTTCGGACTGTCCGCTTTGATTTCAGTTTCT
TGGCTTATTCAAAAAGCAAAGTAAAGCCAAAAAAGCGAGATGGCAATACCAAATGCGGCAAAACGGTAGT
GGAAGGAAAGGGGTGCGGGGCAGCGGAAGGAAGGGTGGGGCGGGGCGTGGCGGGGTCTGTGGCTGGGCGC
GACGTCACCGACGTTGGAGCCACTCCTTTGACCATGTGTGCGTGTGTGTATTATTCGTGTCTCGCCACTC
GCCGGTTGTTTTTTTCTTTTTATCTCGCTCTCTCTAGCGCCATCTCGTACGCATGCTCAACGCACCGCAT
GTTGCCGTGTCCTTTATGCGTCATTTTGGCTCGAAATAGGCAATTATTTAAACAAAGATTAGTCAACGAA
AACGCTAAAATAAATAAGTCTACAATATGGTTACTTATTGCCATGTGTGTGCAGCCAACGATAGCAACAA
AAGCAACAACACAGTGGCTTTCCCTCTTTCACTTTTTGTTTGCAAGCGCGTGCGAGCAAGACGGCACGAC
CGGCAAACGCAATTACGCTGACAAAGAGCAGACGAAGTTTTGGCCGAAAAACATCAAGGCGCCTGATACG
AATGCATTTGCAATAACAATTGCGATATTTAATATTGTTTATGAAGCTGTTTGACTTCAAAACACACAAA
AAAAAAAATAAAACAAATTATTTGAAAGAGAATTAGGAATCGGACAGCTTATCGTTACGGGCTAACAGCA
CACCGAGACGAAATAGCTTACCTGACGTCACAGCCTCTGGAAGAACTGCCGCCAAGCAGAGAGAGAGAGA
AAAAGAGGGAGAGCAGCTTAGACCGCATGTGCTTGTGTGTGAGGCGTCTCTCTCTTCGTCTCCTGTTTGC
GCAAACGCATAGACTGCACTGAGAAAATCGATTACCTATTTTTTATGAATGAATATTTGCACTATTACTA
TTCAAAACTATTAAGATAGCAATCACATTCAATAGCCAAATACTATACCACCTGAGCGATGCAACGAAAT
GATCAATTTGAGCAAAAATGCTGCATATTTAGGACGGCATCATTATAGAAATGCTTCTTGCTGTGTACTT
TTCTCTCGTCTGGCAGCTGTTTCGCCGTTATTGTTAAAACCGGCTTAAGTTAGGTGTGTTTTCTACGACT
AGTGATGCCCCTACTAGAAGATGTGTGTTGCACAAATGTCCCTGAATAACCAATTTGAAGTGCAGATAGC
AGTAAACGTAAGCTAATATGAATATTATTTAACTGTAATGTTTTAATATCGCTGGACATTACTAATAAAC
CCACTATAAACACATGTACATATGTATGTTTTGGCATACAATGAGTAGTTGGGGAAAAAATGTGTAAAAG
CACCGTGACCATCACAGCATAAAGATAACCAGCTGAAGTATCGAATATGAGTAACCCCCAAATTGAATCA
CATGCCGCAACTGATAGGACCCATGGAAGTACACTCTTCATGGCGATATACAAGACACACACAAGCACGA
ACACCCAGTTGCGGAGGAAATTCTCCGTAAATGAAAACCCAATCGGCGAACAATTCATACCCATATATGG
TAAAAGTTTTGAACGCGACTTGAGAGCGGAGAGCATTGCGGCTGATAAGGTTTTAGCGCTAAGCGGGCTT
TATAAAACGGGCTGCGGGACCAGTTTTCATATCACTACCGTTTGAGTTCTTGTGCTGTGTGGATACTCCT
CCCGACACAAAGCCGCTCCATCAGCCAGCAGTCGTCTAATCCAGAGACCCCGGATCGGGGTACCAACATG
GACGCACAAACACGACGACGTGAGCGTCGCGCTGAGAAACAAGCTCAATGGAAAGCTGCAAACGGTGGAT
CTCCTCCACATATGGCTTACCCATACGATGTTCCAGATTACGCTCCTCCAAGCTTGAATTCTGCAGATAT
CCAGCACAGTGGCGGCCGCATGAACGGGGACGGTTGGCAAGGACCTGGGCGTGGAGGACCACATCACATG
AATGGTGGCGGAGGAGGACGACGTGGTGGAGGTGGTGGTATGCACAATCAAAGAATACAACAGAATCCCC
ATCATGGTGGAATGAATCGTATGATGCCACACGGATTCCGACCACAACAAGGACAATTTATGCCTCAATA
TCCTCCACCACCACCAATGGGTGGAATGCCTGATGTGATGGATATTAATATGCGAATGGATGGTATGTCA
TTAGGATCGACACCATCAGGAATTCCTGGACAATATGGTGATATGGGTCCACCGCCAGTCCAACAATGGA
ATCAACCTGCTCCATTTGTACCTCCACCTCAACAAGACGATCTCTATGATCCTTCGGGATATGGTGGTGG
AGCTGGTGGTGGTGGAGGACATCATCCATCTCATATGCCACCATATGGACAACGTGGAAATAATCAGAAT
CAATACGGGAATCGAATGCAAGGAGGTCAAGGTGGTTATCGAGGGAATCAACAGAGGCAGCAGCAGCAAC
AGCCTCAACAGGGATTCAATATGCCACCAATGATGGTTCCACCTGGTCAGCCTCCATTTTATGGTGGAAA
TCAACCGAATCATCATCATCAACAACCCTCATTTGCTCCGTCGCCATTCTCAATGGGTGGAGGTGGTGGA
GGATCACAAGGAGGACCACACGAACAGCACGGACCAGGTGGAAATCAGAATGGAGGATTCGGAGTTTCAT
CATCATCAATGGATGATTATTCAATGTGGACTGATGAGAATGATGAAGACGCGAAAAAGAAAAAATCGTT
GAGAGATAAGGGATTGAGTGGATGGGGTGATGCTGATGTATCAAACAGTAAACCAATTCGCCGTTGGATT
GTGCCAGAAGGCCAAGAAGAAGACTTTGAAACGGCAATGGAACGATGTCCAAGTCATTTGAAAAAGAAAG
CATTGAATGAAGAAGCTCTTCGTCGACGTTTAACATCTGAAAATCCACAAATAGTGGCACAAGCTCAACA
ACAAGCCGAAGAAGAGGCGAATGCTATGATGAGGATTGGACGAAGACCCATTGTTCCCAGTGGATGGGGT
GATATTCCATCTGAAATTAGTACTGACAAGTCAGAATTCGATCAAAGCTCGTCACGTGGTGCGGATGAAG
GAAGTATAAGCGGTGGTGGAAGTGGACGTCATCCATCTCATCATCAATCAAATGATAATTCAATGTGGAA
TAGTCCATCAGTTGGAGGAGGTCAATCAAATAGTGAAACACGTAATCCATTCTTTGCTCAACACATGCAA
CAGCAACAACATCAACAACAACATCAGCCACACTATGGAGGTTATGGTGATAATGGGGTGCTTGATGGTG
GATCATTGTGGTCTGCTGCTGTCATGGATGGATCCTCAATGGTACCACCACATCCAACAATGGGTGTCGG
ATCATCAGCTTCATCGTCATCAATTCCAATTGGCATGTTGATGATGAGCGGCAGTGGAAATGTTGGAGGC
GGACCACCATCCTCATCTTCATTGTTGGACGAGGATGGTAGCCAGAAGAAGCTGGCTGAAAATCTGAAAT
TAGCCGTTCAGAAGGGTCATTTGGATATTTCCCTACTCTCACTTCCGCACATTCCGCCCAACGTGCTCGA
CTTGCTCACCGAAATTTTGGCGGTCATTCCGCGTTTGGACGACTATGAGGATGAGCTCAAAAAATTGGGA
GAAAATCGCCCTTCGAACTATGACGAGGGAGCCAGCAAAGAGGAGAAAGAATCGTGGATGAGCAAGGATC
AAAAGAACGATCACGACAAAGCAGTAATCGGAGTAGTGACTGCAAAGATCGAGGTGACACAATTATCTAA
AAAGATCACCGAAGCTTTGATCGAAGCTGGGCTTCTTCCACCACAACCACAAACATCTACATCTGCAAAT
ACATCTACCAATCATCTTAATCATAGAGGAGGACCACCGCCAGGATCCGATGGAGGAGCTGGTCCAAGTA
CTTCACGAAGTGGTGGAGGTGGTGCTGCTGGTGGAGACTCTTTTAATAGTAGTGGAGGTGGTGGACCACC
TGATCATTATTATGATTATTCGTTCCTTGGTTAGCTCGAGTCTAGAGGGCCCGCGGTTCGAAGGTAAGCC
TATCCCTAACCCTCTCCTCGGTCTCGATTCTACGCGTACCGGTCATCATCACCATCACCATTGAGTTTAA
ACCCGCTGATCAGCCTCGACTGTGCCTTCTAAGGCCTGAGCTCGCTGATCAGCCTCGATCGAGGATCCAG
ACATGATAAGATACATTGATGAGTTTGGACAAACCACAACTAGAATGCAGTGAAAAAAATGCTTTATTTG
TGAAATTTGTGATGCTATTGCTTTATTTGTAACCATTATAAGCTGCAATAAACAAGTTAACAACAACAAT
TGCATTCATTTTATGTTTCAGGTTCAGGGGGAGGTGTGGGAGGTTTTTTAAAGCAAGTAAAACCTCTACA
AATGTGGTATGGCTGATTATGATCAGTCGACCGATGCCCTTGAGAGCCTTCAACCCAGTCAGCTCCTTCC
GGTGGGCGCGGGGCATGACTATCGTCGCCGCACTTATGACTGTCTTCTTTATCATGCAACTCGTAGGACA
GGTGCCGGCAGCGCTCTGGGTCATTTTCGGCGAGGACCGCTTTCGCTGGAGCGCGACGATGATCGGCCTG
TCGCTTGCGGTATTCGGAATCTTGCACGCCCTCGCTCAAGCCTTCGTCACTGGTCCCGCCACCAAACGTT
TCGGCGAGAAGCAGGCCATTATCGCCGGCATGGCGGCCGACGCGCTGGGCTACGTCTTGCTGGCGTTCGC
GACGCGAGGCTGGATGGCCTTCCCCATTATGATTCTTCTCGCTTCCGGCGGCATCGGGATGCCCGCGTTG
CAGGCCATGCTGTCCAGGCAGGTAGATGACGACCATCAGGGACAGCTTCAAGGATCGCTCGCGGCTCTTA
CCAGCCAGCAAAAGGCCAGGAACCGTAAAAAGGCCGCGTTGCTGGCGTTTTTCCATAGGCTCCGCCCCCC
TGACGAGCATCACAAAAATCGACGCTCAAGTCAGAGGTGGCGAAACCCGACAGGACTATAAAGATACCAG
GCGTTTCCCCCTGGAAGCTCCCTCGTGCGCTCTCCTGTTCCGACCCTGCCGCTTACCGGATACCTGTCCG
CCTTTCTCCCTTCGGGAAGCGTGGCGCTTTCTCAATGCTCACGCTGTAGGTATCTCAGTTCGGTGTAGGT
CGTTCGCTCCAAGCTGGGCTGTGTGCACGAACCCCCCGTTCAGCCCGACCGCTGCGCCTTATCCGGTAAC
TATCGTCTTGAGTCCAACCCGGTAAGACACGACTTATCGCCACTGGCAGCAGCCACTGGTAACAGGATTA
GCAGAGCGAGGTATGTAGGCGGTGCTACAGAGTTCTTGAAGTGGTGGCCTAACTACGGCTACACTAGAAG
GACAGTATTTGGTATCTGCGCTCTGCTGAAGCCAGTTACCTTCGGAAAAAGAGTTGGTAGCTCTTGATCC
GGCAAACAAACCACCGCTGGTAGCGGTGGTTTTTTTGTTTGCAAGCAGCAGATTACGCGCAGAAAAAAAG
GATCTCAAGAAGATCCTTTGATCTTTTCTACGGGGTCTGACGCTCAGTGGAACGAAAACTCACGTTAAGG
GATTTTGGTCATGAGATTATCAAAAAGGATCTTCACCTAGATCCTTTTAAATTAAAAATGAAGTTTTAAA
TCAATCTAAAGTATATATGAGTAAACTTGGTCTGACAGTTACCAATGCTTAATCAGTGAGGCACCTATCT
CAGCGATCTGTCTATTTCGTTCATCCATAGTTGCCTGACTCCCCGTCGTGTAGATAACTACGATACGGGA
GGGCTTACCATCTGGCCCCAGTGCTGCAATGATACCGCGAGACCCACGCTCACCGGCTCCAGATTTATCA
GCAATAAACCAGCCAGCCGGAAGGGCCGAGCGCAGAAGTGGTCCTGCAACTTTATCCGCCTCCATCCAGT
CTATTAATTGTTGCCGGGAAGCTAGAGTAAGTAGTTCGCCAGTTAATAGTTTGCGCAACGTTGTTGCCAT
TGCTGCAGGCATCGTGGTGTCACGCTCGTCGTTTGGTATGGCTTCATTCAGCTCCGGTTCCCAACGATCA
AGGCGAGTTACATGATCCCCCATGTTGTGCAAAAAAGCGGTTAGCTCCTTCGGTCCTCCGATCGTTGTCA
GAAGTAAGTTGGCCGCAGTGTTATCACTCATGGTTATGGCAGCACTGCATAATTCTCTTACTGTCATGCC
ATCCGTAAGATGCTTTTCTGTGACTGGTGAGTACTCAACCAAGTCATTCTGAGAATAGTGTATGCGGCGA
CCGAGTTGCTCTTGCCCGGCGTCAACACGGGATAATACCGCGCCACATAGCAGAACTTTAAAAGTGCTCA
TCATTGGAAAACGTTCTTCGGGGCGAAAACTCTCAAGGATCTTACCGCTGTTGAGATCCAGTTCGATGTA
ACCCACTCGTGCACCCAACTGATCTTCAGCATCTTTTACTTTCACCAGCGTTTCTGGGTGAGCAAAAACA
GGAAGGCAAAATGCCGCAAAAAAGGGAATAAGGGCGACACGGAAATGTTGAATACTCATACTCTTCCTTT
TTCAATATTATTGAAGCATTTATCAGGGTTATTGTCTCATGAGCGGATACATATTTGAATGTATTTAGAA
AAATAAACAAATAGGGGTTCCGCGCACATTTCCCCGAAAAGTGCCACCTGACGTCTAAGAAACCATTATT
ATCATGACATTAACCTATAAAAATAGGCGTATCACGAGGCCCTTTCGT
